>Addgene plasmid #234495 | pBHM2616 | addgene full sequence | sequence record 478421 | Addgene NGS Result
GAAGATCCTTTGATCTTTTCTACGGGGTCTGACGCTCAGTGGAACGAAAACTCACGTTAAGGGATTTTGG
TCATGAGATTATCAAAAAGGATCTTCACCTAGATCCTTTTAAATTAAAAATGAAGTTTTAAATCAATCTA
AAGTATATATGAGTAAACTTGGTCTGACAGTTACCAATGCTTAATCAGTGAGGCACCTATCTCAGCGATC
TGTCTATTTCGTTCATCCATAGTTGCCTGACTCCCCGTCGTGTAGATAACTACGATACGGGAGGGCTTAC
CATCTGGCCCCAGTGCTGCAATGATACCGCGAGACCCACGCTCACCGGCTCCAGATTTATCAGCAATAAA
CCAGCCAGCCGGAAGGGCCGAGCGCAGAAGTGGTCCTGCAACTTTATCCGCCTCCATCCAGTCTATTAAT
TGTTGCCGGGAAGCTAGAGTAAGTAGTTCGCCAGTTAATAGTTTGCGCAACGTTGTTGCCATTGCTACAG
GCATCGTGGTGTCACGCTCGTCGTTTGGTATGGCTTCATTCAGCTCCGGTTCCCAACGATCAAGGCGAGT
TACATGATCCCCCATGTTGTGCAAAAAAGCGGTTAGCTCCTTCGGTCCTCCGATCGTTGTCAGAAGTAAG
TTGGCCGCAGTGTTATCACTCATGGTTATGGCAGCACTGCATAATTCTCTTACTGTCATGCCATCCGTAA
GATGCTTTTCTGTGACTGGTGAGTACTCAACCAAGTCATTCTGAGAATAGTGTATGCGGCGACCGAGTTG
CTCTTGCCCGGCGTCAATACGGGATAATACCGCGCCACATAGCAGAACTTTAAAAGTGCTCATCATTGGA
AAACGTTCTTCGGGGCGAAAACTCTCAAGGATCTTACCGCTGTTGAGATCCAGTTCGATGTAACCCACTC
GTGCACCCAACTGATCTTCAGCATCTTTTACTTTCACCAGCGTTTCTGGGTGAGCAAAAACAGGAAGGCA
AAATGCCGCAAAAAAGGGAATAAGGGCGACACGGAAATGTTGAATACTCATACTCTTCCTTTTTCAATAT
TATTGAAGCATTTATCAGGGTTATTGTCTCATGAGCGGATACATATTTGAATGTATTTAGAAAAATAAAC
AAATAGGGGTTCCGCGCACATTTCCCCGAAAAGTGCCACCTGGGTCCTTTTCATCACGTGCTATAAAAAT
AATTATAATTTAAATTTTTTAATATAAATATATAAATTAAAAATAGAAAGTAAAAAAAGAAATTAAAGAA
AAAATAGTTTTTGTTTTCCGAAGATGTAAAAGACTCTAGGGGGATCGCCAACAAATACTACCTTTTATCT
TGCTCTTCCTGCTCTCAGGTATTAATGCCGAATTGTTTCATCTTGTCTGTGTAGAAGACCACACACGAAA
ATCCTGTGATTTTACATTTTACTTATCGTTAATCGAATGTATATCTATTTAATCTGCTTTTCTTGTCTAA
TAAATATATATGTAAAGTACGCTTTTTGTTGAAATTTTTTAAACCTTTGTTTATTTTTTTTTCTTCATTC
CGTAACTCTTCTACCTTCTTTATTTACTTTCTAAAATCCAAATACAAAACATAAAAATAAATAAACACAG
AGTAAATTCCCAAATTATTCCATCATTAAAAGATACGAGGCGCGTGTAAGTTACAGGCAAGCGATCCGTC
TAAGAAACCATTATTATCATGACATTAACCTATAAAAATAGGCGTATCACGAGGCCCTTTCGTCTCGCGC
GTTTCGGTGATGACGGTGAAAACCTCTGACACATGCAGCTCCCGGAGACGGTCACAGCTTGTCTGTAAGC
GGATGCCGGGAGCAGACAAGCCCGTCAGGGCGCGTCAGCGGGTGTTGGCGGGTGTCGGGGCTGGCTTAAC
TATGCGGCATCAGAGCAGATTGTACTGAGAGTGCACCATACCACCTTTTCAATTCATCATTTTTTTTTTA
TTCTTTTTTTTGATTTCGGTTTCCTTGAAATTTTTTTGATTCGGTAATCTCCGAACAGAAGGAAGAACGA
AGGAAGGAGCACAGACTTAGATTGGTATATATACGCATATGTAGTGTTGAAGAAACATGAAATTGCCCAG
TATTCTTAACCCAACTGCACAGAACAAAAACCTGCAGGAAACGAAGATAAATCATGTCGAAAGCTACATA
TAAGGAACGTGCTGCTACTCATCCTAGTCCTGTTGCTGCCAAGCTATTTAATATCATGCACGAAAAGCAA
ACAAACTTGTGTGCTTCATTGGATGTTCGTACCACCAAGGAATTACTGGAGTTAGTTGAAGCATTAGGTC
CCAAAATTTGTTTACTAAAAACACATGTGGATATCTTGACTGATTTTTCCATGGAGGGCACAGTTAAGCC
GCTAAAGGCATTATCCGCCAAGTACAATTTTTTACTCTTCGAAGACAGAAAATTTGCTGACATTGGTAAT
ACAGTCAAATTGCAGTACTCTGCGGGTGTATACAGAATAGCAGAATGGGCAGACATTACGAATGCACACG
GTGTGGTGGGCCCAGGTATTGTTAGCGGTTTGAAGCAGGCGGCAGAAGAAGTAACAAAGGAACCTAGAGG
CCTTTTGATGTTAGCAGAATTGTCATGCAAGGGCTCCCTATCTACTGGAGAATATACTAAGGGTACTGTT
GACATTGCGAAGAGCGACAAAGATTTTGTTATCGGCTTTATTGCTCAAAGAGACATGGGTGGAAGAGATG
AAGGTTACGATTGGTTGATTATGACACCCGGTGTGGGTTTAGATGACAAGGGAGACGCATTGGGTCAACA
GTATAGAACCGTGGATGATGTGGTCTCTACAGGATCTGACATTATTATTGTTGGAAGAGGACTATTTGCA
AAGGGAAGGGATGCTAAGGTAGAGGGTGAACGTTACAGAAAAGCAGGCTGGGAAGCATATTTGAGAAGAT
GCGGCCAGCAAAACTAAAAAACTGTATTATAAGTAAATGCATGTATACTAAACTCACAAATTAGAGCTTC
AATTTAATTATATCAGTTATTACCCTATGCGGTGTGAAATACCGCACAGATGCGTAAGGAGAAAATACCG
CATCAGGAAATTGTAAGCGTTAATATTTTGTTAAAATTCGCGTTAAATTTTTGTTAAATCAGCTCATTTT
TTAACCAATAGGCCGAAATCGGCAAAATCCCTTATAAATCAAAAGAATAGACCGAGATAGGGT
[37 nt withheld, positions 3214-3250]
AAAGAACGTGGACTCCAACGTCAAAGG
[49 nt withheld, positions 3278-3326]
T
[91 nt withheld, positions 3328-3418]
G
[124 nt withheld, positions 3420-3543]
CCATTCGCCATTCAGGCTGCGCAACTGTTGGGAAGGGCGATCGGTGCGGGCCTCTTCGCTATTACGCCAG
CTGGCGAAAGGGGGATGTGCTGCAAGGCGATTAAGTTGGGTAACGCCAGGGTTTTCCCAGTCACGACGTT
GTAAAACGACGGCCAGTGAATTGTAATACGACTCACTATAGGGCGAATTGGAGCTCCACCGCATGCAGGA
TTCGAGTGGCATGGTGTGCGCTGAGTGTATGGTTGTCGGAGGAGAGGATGATGGTAACAACAATAGCAGC
AACGTCACTCGACGCGCGTCCGGTGTGCCACACGGGGTAACGCCGAGTCGCCGTCAGGGTCGCCGAGACC
ACTCTCACAGCGTCACCGTTGGCACCAGCTCAGCTTACAGCTTCTATCCTCCGCCAGCATCCACATACAT
CCCCTATACCGCATCCCCCACCCACTGCCCAAGGTGAGTCATCTTCCCGCCCCCTTCCCTTGCCCGCCAC
TCAGTCCTCCATCCTCCACTAATCCACCTTATCGCACCCACCGCCTATCGCACATCCGAGCACAATGCTG
GGCCTGCCAGGGGCTGCTAGATGGTGCTCTCCCCACGCTGATCTGCATGCCGGCCATTGGATCATGGGTG
CTAGGTGCTGGGTGCTGGATGTTGGATGCTGGATGCTGGGTGCACGCTTGGTCATTTCCTTCCAGGATTG
ACGGTCGCCGAGAGGACGACGTGGCGTTCGACAACGAGGGCCGATAGCACCGCATCGCCTCGACCTGCAT
CCATCTCGCCTTGTCCTTTTGGTGCAACAATCCATCCGTGCTGGTGCCACACGCATAGCTGGAAGAGATG
GATGTGCGTTGAACAGAGCTGCCGTCAGGACTTTTTGGTGCACGGACCCTATTGTCCTCCCCAATCTTCA
CCGCGTCTCCTAATATGCAGCCTCTTTGCTAATTGTCTTTTTCCATTAGTAAACTCGCCCAACATGTCTA
TGGAAGAAGAAGGTGATCCACCTGAACTCACCGCGACGTCTGTCGAGAAGTTTCTGATCGAAAAGTTCGA
CAGCGTCTCCGACCTGATGCAGCTCTCGGAGGGCGAAGAATCTCGTGCTTTCAGCTTCGATGTAGGAGGG
CGTGGATATGTCCTGCGGGTAAATAGCTGCGCCGATGGTTTCTACAAAGATCGTTATGTTTATCGGCACT
TTGCATCGGCCGCGCTCCCGATTCCGGAAGTGCTTGACATTGGGGAATTCAGCGAGAGCCTGACCTATTG
CATCTCCCGCCGTGCACAGGGTGTCACGTTGCAAGACCTGCCTGAAACCGAACTGCCCGCTGTTCTGCAG
CCGGTCGCGGAGGCCATGGATGCGATCGCTGCGGCCGATCTTAGCCAGACGAGCGGGTTCGGCCCATTCG
GACCGCAAGGAATCGGTCAATACACTACATGGCGTGATTTCATATGCGCGATTGCTGATCCCCATGTGTA
TCACTGGCAAACTGTGATGGACGACACCGTCAGTGCGTCCGTCGCGCAGGCTCTCGATGAGCTGATGCTT
TGGGCCGAGGACTGCCCCGAAGTCCGGCACCTCGTGCACGCGGATTTCGGCTCCAACAATGTCCTGACGG
ACAATGGCCGCATAACAGCGGTCATTGACTGGAGCGAGGCGATGTTCGGGGATTCCCAATACGAGGTCGC
CAACATCTTCTTCTGGAGGCCGTGGTTGGCTTGTATGGAGCAGCAGACGCGCTACTTCGAGCGGAGGCAT
CCGGAGCTTGCAGGATCGCCGCGGCTCCGGGCGTATATGCTCCGCATTGGTCTTGACCAACTCTATCAGA
GCTTGGTTGACGGCAATTTCGATGATGCAGCTTGGGCGCAGGGTCGATGCGACGCAATCGTCCGATCCGG
AGCCGGGACTGTCGGGCGTACACAAATCGCCCACAGAAGCGCGGCCGTCTGGACCGATGGCTGTGTAGAA
GTACTCGCCGATAGTGGAAACCGACGCCCCAGCACTCGTCCGAGGGCAAAGGAATAGGAATTCGTGAGGC
GGTAAGGGGTTAATTTTCCTTAGAGGGTGTATATATACATATTAGAGAAGTGATACAATTTTAGCACACT
GCGAATTCGAGACAGACATCGTGTCAATCATCTTTTTTGACATTATATGCCCATTAATCTATCTACAGAC
AACAATACCATCCTTCCCACCCTCAGCAACGCCGTTGAATCCTCAGGATCTTCATGGCAACTAGTGGATC
CCCCTTGCATTAGAACTAAAAACAAAGCATGATTATTACAGTTCATTTATTTTTTAAATTGATCGGCATG
CATGCAAAGTATACGTGCAAGGACAATGGTAACCTGCAGGTGTGACCGATAATTATAACCATTTGTTGAG
AATGAAGAGGTGAGGAGAAAAACAATGGATGACGGGAAAAAAATAAAAAAACACTGAGACGGCGTGGACC
GCCGTCTTATTTGCTTCCGTTATCCGCCAAAGTGGAAATTGCACATACACCGGCAGGGTATACTGTTGCT
AGATGCGAGATATCCTCATGCCTAGGTTTTAGAGCTAGAAATAGCAAGTTAAAATAAGGCTAGTCCGTTA
TCAACTTGAAAAAGTGGCACCGAGTCGGTGCTTTTTTATCAAGCTTATCGATACCGTCGACCTCGAGGGG
GGGCCGGGTACCAGCTTTTGTTCCCTTTAGTGAGGGTTAATTTCGAGCTTGGCGTAATCATGGTCATAGC
TGTTTCCTGTGTGAAATTGTTATCCGCTCACAATTCCACACAACATACGAGCCGGAAGCATAAAGTGTAA
AGCCTGGGGTGCCTAATGAGTGAGCTAACTCACATTAATTGCGTTGCGCTCACTGCCCGCTTTCCAGTCG
GGAAACCTGTCGTGCCAGCTGCATTAATGAATCGGCCAACGCGCGGGGAGAGGCGGTTTGCGTATTGGGC
GCTCTTCCGCTTCCTCGCTCACTGACTCGCTGCGCTCGGTCGTTCGGCTGCGGCGAGCGGTATCAGCTCA
CTCAAAGGCGGTAATACGGTTATCCACAGAATCAGGGGATAACGCAGGAAAGAACATGTGAGCAAAAGGC
CAGCAAAAGGCCAGGAACCGTAAAAAGGCCGCGTTGCTGGCGTTTTTCCATAGGCTCCGCCCCCCTGACG
AGCATCACAAAAATCGACGCTCAAGTCAGAGGTGGCGAAACCCGACAGGACTATAAAGATACCAGGCGTT
TCCCCCTGGAAGCTCCCTCGTGCGCTCTCCTGTTCCGACCCTGCCGCTTACCGGATACCTGTCCGCCTTT
CTCCCTTCGGGAAGCGTGGCGCTTTCTCATAGCTCACGCTGTAGGTATCTCAGTTCGGTGTAGGTCGTTC
GCTCCAAGCTGGGCTGTGTGCACGAACCCCCCGTTCAGCCCGACCGCTGCGCCTTATCCGGTAACTATCG
TCTTGAGTCCAACCCGGTAAGACACGACTTATCGCCACTGGCAGCAGCCACTGGTAACAGGATTAGCAGA
GCGAGGTATGTAGGCGGTGCTACAGAGTTCTTGAAGTGGTGGCCTAACTACGGCTACACTAGAAGAACAG
TATTTGGTATCTGCGCTCTGCTGAAGCCAGTTACCTTCGGAAAAAGAGTTGGTAGCTCTTGATCCGGCAA
ACAAACCACCGCTGGTAGCGGTGGTTTTTTTGTTTGCAAGCAGCAGATTACGCGCAGAAAAAAAGGATCT
CAA
Features (pLannotate 1.2.2; 20 found; start..end, strand, type, name):
    171..1031    -  CDS            AmpR: β-lactamase; bla; confers resistance to ampicillin, carbenicillin, and related antibiotics
   1032..1136    -  promoter       AmpR promoter: bla
   1173..1676    +  misc_feature   CEN/ARS: S. cerevisiae CEN6 centromere fused to an autonomously replicating sequence
   1744..1779    +  CDS            rop (fragment): Rop protein, which maintains plasmids at low copy number; rop
   1881..1930    +  misc_feature   bom (fragment): basis of mobility region from pBR322
   1938..2153    +  promoter       URA3 promoter: S. cerevisiae URA3
   2154..2957    +  CDS            URA3: orotidine-5'-phosphate decarboxylase, required for uracil biosynthesis; S. cerevisiae URA3; yeast auxotrophic marker, counterselectable with 5-fluoroorotic acid (5-FOA)
   3036..3087    +  misc_feature   bom (fragment): basis of mobility region from pBR322
   3115..3543    -  rep_origin     f1 ori (sequence partly withheld): f1 bacteriophage origin of replication; arrow indicates direction of (+) strand synthesis
   3547..3704    -  CDS            lacZα (fragment): LacZα fragment of β-galactosidase; lacZ fragment
   3707..3725    +  promoter       T7 promoter: promoter for bacteriophage T7 RNA polymerase
   4544..5560    +  CDS            HygR: aminoglycoside phosphotransferase from E. coli confers resistance to hygromycin
   6089..6164    +  misc_RNA       gRNA scaffold: guide RNA scaffold for the Streptococcus pyogenes CRISPR/Cas9 system
   6170..6215    +  misc_feature   MCS (fragment): pBluescript multiple cloning site
   6227..6245    -  promoter       T3 promoter: promoter for bacteriophage T3 RNA polymerase
   6290..6306    -  protein_bind   lac operator: The lac repressor binds to the lac operator to inhibit transcription in E. coli. This inhibition can be relieved by adding lactose or isopropyl-β-D-thiogalactopyranoside (IPTG). lac repressor encoded by lacI
   6314..6344    -  promoter       lac promoter: promoter for the E. coli lac operon
   6359..6380    -  protein_bind   CAP binding site: CAP binding activates transcription in the presence of cAMP. E. coli catabolite activator protein
   6393..6485    -  CDS            lacI (fragment): lac repressor; lacI; The lac repressor binds to the lac operator to inhibit transcription in E. coli. This inhibition can be relieved by adding lactose or isopropyl-β-D-thiogalactopyranoside (IPTG).
   6668..7256    -  rep_origin     ori: high-copy-number ColE1/pMB1/pBR322/pUC origin of replication
