[The description below was written by a language model from this plasmid's Addgene catalogue record and pLannotate feature annotations shown in this document.]
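Description:
pBHM2616 is a 7,256 bp CRISPR guide-RNA template plasmid built on the pRS316 yeast–E. coli shuttle backbone and intended for genome engineering in the human fungal pathogen Cryptococcus neoformans. The backbone supplies a high-copy ColE1/pUC-type origin and an ampicillin resistance gene (β-lactamase with its own promoter) for propagation in E. coli. It also carries an f1 phage origin and the S. cerevisiae CEN6/ARS element with the URA3 auxotrophic marker, which allow low-copy maintenance and selection in budding yeast, for example for recombination-based assembly. Remnants of the pBluescript-style cloning region are also annotated: lacZα fragment, lac promoter and operator, and flanking T7 and T3 promoters.

The roughly 2.4 kb insert, placed between the T7 and T3 promoters, combines two modules. The first is a hygromycin resistance cassette, in which the HygR aminoglycoside phosphotransferase coding sequence serves as a dominant drug marker. The promoter and terminator driving it are not annotated in the feature table or named in the record. The second is an sgRNA expression unit, in which the catalogue entry describes a C. neoformans U6 promoter (CnU6). This promoter is not picked up by the automated annotation but presumably lies in the unannotated stretch upstream of the Streptococcus pyogenes Cas9 gRNA scaffold. The construct is described as "empty", meaning no target-specific spacer is present. It therefore serves as a parent into which a 20-nt guide can be introduced to produce a hygromycin-selectable sgRNA cassette. No Cas9 gene is present, so the nuclease must be supplied separately. The associated work concerns highly efficient homology-dependent genome editing in C. neoformans.
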