Addgene plasmid #234495: pBHM2616
Purpose: HYGR-CnU6-empty sgRNA
Depositing lab: Hiten Madhani. Depositing organization: University of California, San Francisco (UCSF). Publication: Near 100% efficient homology-dependent genome engineering in the human fungal pathogen Cryptococcus neoformans. Nalley MJ, Banerjee S, Huang MY, Madhani HD. G3 (Bethesda). 2025 Aug 6;15(8):jkaf118. doi: 10.1093/g3journal/jkaf118. PubMed 40460280.
Backbone
  Vector backbone: pRS316
  Backbone size w/o insert (bp): 4887
  Total vector size (bp): 7256
  Vector type: Bacterial Expression, Yeast Expression, CRISPR
  Selectable markers: Hygromycin, URA3
Growth in bacteria
  Bacterial resistance: Ampicillin, 100 μg/mL
  Growth temperature: 37°C
  Growth strain: DH5alpha
  Copy number: High Copy
Gene/Insert
  Gene/Insert name: HYG-PCnU6-sgRNA_scaffold
  Insert size (bp): 2418
Resource information
  A portion of this plasmid was derived from a plasmid made by: Manning Huang, UCSF
Terms and licenses: Academic/Nonprofit Terms; Industry Terms: Not Available to Industry
Depositor comments: Please visit https://doi.org/10.1101/2025.02.14.638277 for bioRxiv preprint.
How to cite: pBHM2616 was a gift from Hiten Madhani (Addgene plasmid # 234495 ; http://n2t.net/addgene:234495 ; RRID:Addgene_234495)
